>Addgene plasmid #177144 | pLVX-CMV-Flag-PolB(K244A/T304I)-Puro | addgene full sequence | sequence record 350669 | Addgene NGS Result
GAAATTGTATTTGTTAAATATGTACTACAAACTTAGTAGTTGGAAGGGCTAATTCACTCCCAAAGAAGAC
AAGATATCCTTGATCTGTGGATCTACCACACACAAGGCTACTTCCCTGATTAGCAGAACTACACACCAGG
GCCAGGGGTCAGATATCCACTGACCTTTGGATGGTGCTACAAGCTAGTACCAGTTGAGCCAGATAAGGTA
GAAGAGGCCAATAAAGGAGAGAACACCAGCTTGTTACACCCTGTGAGCCTGCATGGGATGGATGACCCGG
AGAGAGAAGTGTTAGAGTGGAGGTTTGACAGCCGCCTAGCATTTCATCACGTGGCCCGAGAGCTGCATCC
GGAGTACTTCAAGAACTGCTGATATCGAGCTTGCTACAAGGGACTTTCCGCTGGGGACTTTCCAGGGAGG
CGTGGCCTGGGCGGGACTGGGGAGTGGCGAGCCCTCAGATCCTGCATATAAGCAGCTGCTTTTTGCCTGT
ACTGGGTCTCTCTGGTTAGACCAGATCTGAGCCTGGGAGCTCTCTGGCTAACTAGGGAACCCACTGCTTA
AGCCTCAATAAAGCTTGCCTTGAGTGCTTCAAGTAGTGTGTGCCCGTCTGTTGTGTGACTCTGGTAACTA
GAGATCCCTCAGACCCTTTTAGTCAGTGTGGAAAATCTCTAGCAGTGGCGCCCGAACAGGGACTTGAAAG
CGAAAGGGAAACCAGAGGAGCTCTCTCGACGCAGGACTCGGCTTGCTGAAGCGCGCACGGCAAGAGGCGA
GGGGCGGCGACTGGTGAGTACGCCAAAAATTTTGACTAGCGGAGGCTAGAAGGAGAGAGATGGGTGCGAG
AGCGTCAGTATTAAGCGGGGGAGAATTAGATCGCGATGGGAAAAAATTCGGTTAAGGCCAGGGGGAAAGA
AAAAATATAAATTAAAACATATAGTATGGGCAAGCAGGGAGCTAGAACGATTCGCAGTTAATCCTGGCCT
GTTAGAAACATCAGAAGGCTGTAGACAAATACTGGGACAGCTACAACCATCCCTTCAGACAGGATCAGAA
GAACTTAGATCATTATATAATACAGTAGCAACCCTCTATTGTGTGCATCAAAGGATAGAGATAAAAGACA
CCAAGGAAGCTTTAGACAAGATAGAGGAAGAGCAAAACAAAAGTAAGACCACCGCACAGCAAGCGGCCGG
CCGCTGATCTTCAGACCTGGAGGAGGAGATATGAGGGACAATTGGAGAAGTGAATTATATAAATATAAAG
TAGTAAAAATTGAACCATTAGGAGTAGCACCCACCAAGGCAAAGAGAAGAGTGGTGCAGAGAGAAAAAAG
AGCAGTGGGAATAGGAGCTTTGTTCCTTGGGTTCTTGGGAGCAGCAGGAAGCACTATGGGCGCAGCGTCA
ATGACGCTGACGGTACAGGCCAGACAATTATTGTCTGGTATAGTGCAGCAGCAGAACAATTTGCTGAGGG
CTATTGAGGCGCAACAGCATCTGTTGCAACTCACAGTCTGGGGCATCAAGCAGCTCCAGGCAAGAATCCT
GGCTGTGGAAAGATACCTAAAGGATCAACAGCTCCTGGGGATTTGGGGTTGCTCTGGAAAACTCATTTGC
ACCACTGCTGTGCCTTGGAATGCTAGTTGGAGTAATAAATCTCTGGAACAGATTTGGAATCACACGACCT
GGATGGAGTGGGACAGAGAAATTAACAATTACACAAGCTTAATACACTCCTTAATTGAAGAATCGCAAAA
CCAGCAAGAAAAGAATGAACAAGAATTATTGGAATTAGATAAATGGGCAAGTTTGTGGAATTGGTTTAAC
ATAACAAATTGGCTGTGGTATATAAAATTATTCATAATGATAGTAGGAGGCTTGGTAGGTTTAAGAATAG
TTTTTGCTGTACTTTCTATAGTGAATAGAGTTAGGCAGGGATATTCACCATTATCGTTTCAGACCCACCT
CCCAACCCCGAGGGGACCCGACAGGCCCGAAGGAATAGAAGAAGAAGGTGGAGAGAGAGACAGAGACAGA
TCCATTCGATTAGTGAACGGATCTCGACGGTATCGCCTTTAAAAGAAAAGGGGGGATTGGGGGGTACAGT
GCAGGGGAAAGAATAGTAGACATAATAGCAACAGACATACAAACTAAAGAATTACAAAAACAAATTACAA
AAATTCAAAATTTTCGGGTTTATTACAGGGACAGCAGAGATCCAGTTTATCGATAAGCTTGGGAGTTCCG
CGTTACATAACTTACGGTAAATGGCCCGCCTGGCTGACCGCCCAACGACCCCCGCCCATTGACGTCAATA
ATGACGTATGTTCCCATAGTAACGCCAATAGGGACTTTCCATTGACGTCAATGGGTGGAGTATTTACGGT
AAACTGCCCACTTGGCAGTACATCAAGTGTATCATATGCCAAGTACGCCCCCTATTGACGTCAATGACGG
TAAATGGCCCGCCTGGCATTATGCCCAGTACATGACCTTATGGGACTTTCCTACTTGGCAGTACATCTAC
GTATTAGTCATCGCTATTACCATGGTGATGCGGTTTTGGCAGTACATCAATGGGCGTGGATAGCGGTTTG
ACTCACGGGGATTTCCAAGTCTCCACCCCATTGACGTCAATGGGAGTTTGTTTTGGCACCAAAATCAACG
GGACTTTCCAAAATGTCGTAACAACTCCGCCCCATTGACGCAAATGGGCGGTAGGCGTGTACGGTGGGAG
GTCTATATAAGCAGAGCTCGTTTAGTGAACCGTCAGATCGCCTGGAGACGCCATCCACGCTGTTTTGACC
TCCATAGAAGACACCGACTCTACTAGAGGATCTATTTCCGGTGAATTCCTCGAGACTAGATCAACAAGTT
TGTACAAAAAAGCAGGCTCCGCGGCCGCCCCCTTCACCATGGACTACAAAGACGATGACGATAAAGGCAT
GAGCAAACGGAAGGCGCCGCAGGAGACTCTCAACGGGGGAATCACCGACATGCTCACAGAACTCGCAAAC
TTTGAGAAGAACGTGAGCCAAGCTATCCACAAGTACAATGCTTACAGAAAAGCAGCATCTGTTATAGCAA
AATACCCACACAAAATAAAGAGTGGAGCTGAAGCTAAGAAATTGCCTGGAGTAGGAACAAAAATTGCTGA
AAAGATTGATGAGTTTTTAGCAACTGGAAAATTACGTAAACTGGAAAAGATTCGGCAGGATGATACGAGT
TCATCCATCAATTTCCTGACTCGAGTTAGTGGCATTGGTCCATCTGCTGCAAGGAAGTTTGTAGATGAAG
GAATTAAAACACTAGAAGATCTCAGAAAAAATGAAGATAAATTGAACCATCATCAGCGAATTGGGCTGAA
ATATTTTGGGGACTTTGAAAAAAGAATTCCTCGTGAAGAGATGTTACAAATGCAAGATATTGTACTAAAT
GAAGTTAAAAAAGTGGATTCTGAATACATTGCTACAGTCTGTGGCAGTTTCAGAAGAGGTGCAGAGTCCA
GTGGTGACATGGATGTTCTCCTGACCCATCCCAGCTTCACTTCAGAATCAACCAAACAGCCAAAACTGTT
ACATCAGGTTGTGGAGCAGTTACAAAAGGTTCATTTTATCACAGATACCCTGTCAAAGGGTGAGACAAAG
TTCATGGGTGTTTGCCAGCTTCCCAGTGCAAATGATGAAAAAGAATATCCACACAGAAGAATTGATATCA
GGTTGATACCCAAAGATCAGTATTACTGTGGTGTTCTCTATTTCACTGGGAGTGATATTTTCAATAAGAA
TATGAGGGCTCATGCCCTAGAAAAGGGTTTCACAATCAATGAGTACACCATCCGTCCCTTGGGAGTCATT
GGAGTTGCAGGAGAACCCCTGCCAGTGGATAGTGAAAAAGACATCTTTGATTACATCCAGTGGAAATACC
GGGAACCCAAGGACCGGAGCGAATGAAAGGGTGGGCGCGCCGACCCAGCTTTCTTGTACAAAGTGGTTGA
TCTAGTTCTAGAGCGGCCGCGGATCCCGCCCCTCTCCCTCCCCCCCCCCTAACGTTACTGGCCGAAGCCG
CTTGGAATAAGGCCGGTGTGCGTTTGTCTATATGTTATTTTCCACCATATTGCCGTCTTTTGGCAATGTG
AGGGCCCGGAAACCTGGCCCTGTCTTCTTGACGAGCATTCCTAGGGGTCTTTCCCCTCTCGCCAAAGGAA
TGCAAGGTCTGTTGAATGTCGTGAAGGAAGCAGTTCCTCTGGAAGCTTCTTGAAGACAAACAACGTCTGT
AGCGACCCTTTGCAGGCAGCGGAACCCCCCACCTGGCGACAGGTGCCTCTGCGGCCAAAAGCCACGTGTA
TAAGATACACCTGCAAAGGCGGCACAACCCCAGTGCCACGTTGTGAGTTGGATAGTTGTGGAAAGAGTCA
AATGGCTCTCCTCAAGCGTATTCAACAAGGGGCTGAAGGATGCCCAGAAGGTACCCCATTGTATGGGATC
TGATCTGGGGCCTCGGTGCACATGCTTTACATGTGTTTAGTCGAGGTTAAAAAAACGTCTAGGCCCCCCG
AACCACGGGGACGTGGTTTTCCTTTGAAAAACACGATGATAAGCTTGCCACAACCCACAAGGAGACGACC
TTCCATGACCGAGTACAAGCCCACGGTGCGCCTCGCCACCCGCGACGACGTCCCCCGGGCCGTACGCACC
CTCGCCGCCGCGTTCGCCGACTACCCCGCCACGCGCCACACCGTCGACCCGGACCGCCACATCGAGCGGG
TCACCGAGCTGCAAGAACTCTTCCTCACGCGCGTCGGGCTCGACATCGGCAAGGTGTGGGTCGCGGACGA
CGGCGCCGCGGTGGCGGTCTGGACCACGCCGGAGAGCGTCGAAGCGGGGGCGGTGTTCGCCGAGATCGGC
CCGCGCATGGCCGAGTTGAGCGGTTCCCGGCTGGCCGCGCAGCAACAGATGGAAGGCCTCCTGGCGCCGC
ACCGGCCCAAGGAGCCCGCGTGGTTCCTGGCCACCGTCGGCGTCTCGCCCGACCACCAGGGCAAGGGTCT
GGGCAGCGCCGTCGTGCTCCCCGGAGTGGAGGCGGCCGAGCGCGCCGGGGTGCCCGCCTTCCTGGAGACC
TCCGCGCCCCGCAACCTCCCCTTCTACGAGCGGCTCGGCTTCACCGTCACCGCCGACGTCGAGGTGCCCG
AAGGACCGCGCACCTGGTGCATGACCCGCAAGCCCGGTGCCTAGACGCGTCTGGAACAATCAACCTCTGG
ATTACAAAATTTGTGAAAGATTGACTGGTATTCTTAACTATGTTGCTCCTTTTACGCTATGTGGATACGC
TGCTTTAATGCCTTTGTATCATGCTATTGCTTCCCGTATGGCTTTCATTTTCTCCTCCTTGTATAAATCC
TGGTTGCTGTCTCTTTATGAGGAGTTGTGGCCCGTTGTCAGGCAACGTGGCGTGGTGTGCACTGTGTTTG
CTGACGCAACCCCCACTGGTTGGGGCATTGCCACCACCTGTCAGCTCCTTTCCGGGACTTTCGCTTTCCC
CCTCCCTATTGCCACGGCGGAACTCATCGCCGCCTGCCTTGCCCGCTGCTGGACAGGGGCTCGGCTGTTG
GGCACTGACAATTCCGTGGTGTTGTCGGGGAAGCTGACGTCCTTTCCATGGCTGCTCGCCTGTGTTGCCA
CCTGGATTCTGCGCGGGACGTCCTTCTGCTACGTCCCTTCGGCCCTCAATCCAGCGGACCTTCCTTCCCG
CGGCCTGCTGCCGGCTCTGCGGCCTCTTCCGCGTCTTCGCCTTCGCCCTCAGACGAGTCGGATCTCCCTT
TGGGCCGCCTCCCCGCCTGGAATTAATTCTGCAGTCGAGACCTAGAAAAACATGGAGCAATCACAAGTAG
CAATACAGCAGCTACCAATGCTGATTGTGCCTGGCTAGAAGCACAAGAGGAGGAGGAGGTGGGTTTTCCA
GTCACACCTCAGGTACCTTTAAGACCAATGACTTACAAGGCAGCTGTAGATCTTAGCCACTTTTTAAAAG
AAAAGAGGGGACTGGAAGGGCTAATTCACTCCCAACGAAGACAAGATATCCTTGATCTGTGGATCTACCA
CACACAAGGCTACTTCCCTGATTAGCAGAACTACACACCAGGGCCAGGGGTCAGATATCCACTGACCTTT
GGATGGTGCTACAAGCTAGTACCAGTTGAGCCAGATAAGGTAGAAGAGGCCAATAAAGGAGAGAACACCA
GCTTGTTACACCCTGTGAGCCTGCATGGGATGGATGACCCGGAGAGAGAAGTGTTAGAGTGGAGGTTTGA
CAGCCGCCTAGCATTTCATCACGTGGCCCGAGAGCTGCATCCGGAGTACTTCAAGAACTGCTGATATCGA
GCTTGCTACAAGGGACTTTCCGCTGGGGACTTTCCAGGGAGGCGTGGCCTGGGCGGGACTGGGGAGTGGC
GAGCCCTCAGATCCTGCATATAAGCAGCTGCTTTTTGCCTGTACTGGGTCTCTCTGGTTAGACCAGATCT
GAGCCTGGGAGCTCTCTGGCTAACTAGGGAACCCACTGCTTAAGCCTCAATAAAGCTTGCCTTGAGTGCT
TCAAGTAGTGTGTGCCCGTCTGTTGTGTGACTCTGGTAACTAGAGATCCCTCAGACCCTTTTAGTCAGTG
TGGAAAATCTCTAGCAGTAGTAGTTCATGTCATCTTATTATTCAGTATTTATAACTTGCAAAGAAATGAA
TATCAGAGAGTGAGAGGCCTTGACATTGCTAGCGTTTACCGTCGACCTCTAGCTAGAGCTTGGCGTAATC
ATGGTCATAGCTGTTTCCTGTGTGAAATTGTTATCCGCTCACAATTCCACACAACATACGAGCCGGAAGC
ATAAAGTGTAAAGCCTGGGGTGCCTAATGAGTGAGCTAACTCACATTAATTGCGTTGCGCTCACTGCCCG
CTTTCCAGTCGGGAAACCTGTCGTGCCAGCTGCATTAATGAATCGGCCAACGCGCGGGGAGAGGCGGTTT
GCGTATTGGGCGCTCTTCCGCTTCCTCGCTCACTGACTCGCTGCGCTCGGTCGTTCGGCTGCGGCGAGCG
GTATCAGCTCACTCAAAGGCGGTAATACGGTTATCCACAGAATCAGGGGATAACGCAGGAAAGAACATGT
GAGCAAAAGGCCAGCAAAAGGCCAGGAACCGTAAAAAGGCCGCGTTGCTGGCGTTTTTCCATAGGCTCCG
CCCCCCTGACGAGCATCACAAAAATCGACGCTCAAGTCAGAGGTGGCGAAACCCGACAGGACTATAAAGA
TACCAGGCGTTTCCCCCTGGAAGCTCCCTCGTGCGCTCTCCTGTTCCGACCCTGCCGCTTACCGGATACC
TGTCCGCCTTTCTCCCTTCGGGAAGCGTGGCGCTTTCTCATAGCTCACGCTGTAGGTATCTCAGTTCGGT
GTAGGTCGTTCGCTCCAAGCTGGGCTGTGTGCACGAACCCCCCGTTCAGCCCGACCGCTGCGCCTTATCC
GGTAACTATCGTCTTGAGTCCAACCCGGTAAGACACGACTTATCGCCACTGGCAGCAGCCACTGGTAACA
GGATTAGCAGAGCGAGGTATGTAGGCGGTGCTACAGAGTTCTTGAAGTGGTGGCCTAACTACGGCTACAC
TAGAAGAACAGTATTTGGTATCTGCGCTCTGCTGAAGCCAGTTACCTTCGGAAAAAGAGTTGGTAGCTCT
TGATCCGGCAAACAAACCACCGCTGGTAGCGGTGGTTTTTTTGTTTGCAAGCAGCAGATTACGCGCAGAA
AAAAAGGATCTCAAGAAGATCCTTTGATCTTTTCTACGGGGTCTGACGCTCAGTGGAACGAAAACTCACG
TTAAGGGATTTTGGTCATGAGATTATCAAAAAGGATCTTCACCTAGATCCTTTTAAATTAAAAATGAAGT
TTTAAATCAATCTAAAGTATATATGAGTAAACTTGGTCTGACAGTTACCAATGCTTAATCAGTGAGGCAC
CTATCTCAGCGATCTGTCTATTTCGTTCATCCATAGTTGCCTGACTCCCCGTCGTGTAGATAACTACGAT
ACGGGAGGGCTTACCATCTGGCCCCAGTGCTGCAATGATACCGCGAGACCCACGCTCACCGGCTCCAGAT
TTATCAGCAATAAACCAGCCAGCCGGAAGGGCCGAGCGCAGAAGTGGTCCTGCAACTTTATCCGCCTCCA
TCCAGTCTATTAATTGTTGCCGGGAAGCTAGAGTAAGTAGTTCGCCAGTTAATAGTTTGCGCAACGTTGT
TGCCATTGCTACAGGCATCGTGGTGTCACGCTCGTCGTTTGGTATGGCTTCATTCAGCTCCGGTTCCCAA
CGATCAAGGCGAGTTACATGATCCCCCATGTTGTGCAAAAAAGCGGTTAGCTCCTTCGGTCCTCCGATCG
TTGTCAGAAGTAAGTTGGCCGCAGTGTTATCACTCATGGTTATGGCAGCACTGCATAATTCTCTTACTGT
CATGCCATCCGTAAGATGCTTTTCTGTGACTGGTGAGTACTCAACCAAGTCATTCTGAGAATAGTGTATG
CGGCGACCGAGTTGCTCTTGCCCGGCGTCAATACGGGATAATACCGCGCCACATAGCAGAACTTTAAAAG
TGCTCATCATTGGAAAACGTTCTTCGGGGCGAAAACTCTCAAGGATCTTACCGCTGTTGAGATCCAGTTC
GATGTAACCCACTCGTGCACCCAACTGATCTTCAGCATCTTTTACTTTCACCAGCGTTTCTGGGTGAGCA
AAAACAGGAAGGCAAAATGCCGCAAAAAAGGGAATAAGGGCGACACGGAAATGTTGAATACTCATACTCT
TCCTTTTTCAATATTATTGAAGCATTTATCAGGGTTATTGTCTCATGAGCGGATACATATTTGAATGTAT
TTAGAAAAATAAACAAATAGGGGTTCCGCGCACATTTCCCCGAAAAGTGCCACCTGACGTCGACGGATCG
GGAGATCAACTTGTTTATTGCAGCTTATAATGGTTACAAATAAAGCAATAGCATCACAAATTTCACAAAT
AAAGCATTTTTTTCACTGCATTCTAGTTGTGGTTTGTCCAAACTCATCAATGTATCTTATCATGTCTGGA
TCAACTGGATAACTCAAGCTAACCAAAATCATCCCAAACTTCCCACCCCATACCCTATTACCACTGCCAA
TTACCTGTGGTTTCATTTACTCTAAACCTGTGATTCCTCTGAATTATTTTCATTTTAAA
Features (pLannotate 1.2.2; 27 found; start..end, strand, type, name):
     40..369     +  CDS            nef (fragment): NEF_HV1BR - Experimental evidence at protein level: Swiss-Prot protein existence level 1. Extracellular Nef protein targets CD4(+) T-lymphocytes for apoptosis by interacting with CXCR4 surface receptors (PubMed:14990729). From Human immunodeficiency virus type 1 group M subtype B (isolate BRU/LAI) (HIV-1).
    417..674     +  LTR            5' LTR (truncated): truncated 5' long terminal repeat (LTR) from HIV-1
    721..846     +  misc_feature   HIV-1 Ψ: packaging signal of human immunodeficiency virus type 1
    830..1168    +  CDS            HIV-1 gag (fragment): gag protein from human immunodeficiency virus 1; gag
   1343..1576    +  misc_feature   RRE: The Rev response element (RRE) of HIV-1 allows for Rev-dependent mRNA export from the nucleus to the cytoplasm.
   1953..2053    +  CDS            Rev (fragment): human immunodeficiency virus 1 (HIV-1) Rev protein; rev; enhances nuclear export of unspliced and incompletely spliced viral mRNAs
   2068..2183    +  misc_feature   cPPT/CTS: central polypurine tract and central termination sequence of HIV-1 (lacking the first T)
   2241..2544    +  enhancer       CMV enhancer: human cytomegalovirus immediate early enhancer
   2545..2748    +  promoter       CMV promoter: human cytomegalovirus (CMV) immediate early promoter
   2864..2888    +  protein_bind   attB1: mutant version of attB; recombination site for the Gateway® BP reaction BP Clonase™
   2911..2935    +  CDS            3xFLAG (fragment): three tandem FLAG® epitope tags
   2939..3943    +  CDS            POLB: DPOLB_HUMAN - Experimental evidence at protein level: Swiss-Prot protein existence level 1. Repair polymerase that plays a key role in base-excision repair. Has 5'-deoxyribose-5-phosphate lyase (dRP lyase) activity that removes the 5' sugar phosphate and also acts as a DNA polymerase that adds one nucleotide to the 3' end of the arising single-nucleotide gap. Conducts 'gap-filling' DNA synthesis in a stepwise distributive fashion rather than in a processive fashion as for other DNA polymerases. From Homo sapiens (Human).
   3963..3987    -  protein_bind   attB2: mutant version of attB; recombination site for the Gateway® BP reaction BP Clonase™
   3992..4010    -  misc_feature   MCS (fragment): pBluescript multiple cloning site
   4130..4592    +  misc_feature   IRES: internal ribosome entry site (IRES) of the encephalomyocarditis virus (EMCV)
   4625..5222    +  CDS            PuroR (fragment): puromycin N-acetyltransferase; pac from Streptomyces alboniger; confers resistance to puromycin
   5238..5826    +  misc_feature   WPRE: woodchuck hepatitis virus posttranscriptional regulatory element
   5843..6361    +  CDS            nef (fragment): NEF_HV1BR - Experimental evidence at protein level: Swiss-Prot protein existence level 1. Extracellular Nef protein targets CD4(+) T-lymphocytes for apoptosis by interacting with CXCR4 surface receptors (PubMed:14990729). From Human immunodeficiency virus type 1 group M subtype B (isolate BRU/LAI) (HIV-1).
   6409..6666    +  LTR            5' LTR (truncated): truncated 5' long terminal repeat (LTR) from HIV-1
   6818..6834    -  protein_bind   lac operator: The lac repressor binds to the lac operator to inhibit transcription in E. coli. This inhibition can be relieved by adding lactose or isopropyl-β-D-thiogalactopyranoside (IPTG). lac repressor encoded by lacI
   6842..6872    -  promoter       lac promoter: promoter for the E. coli lac operon
   6887..6908    -  protein_bind   CAP binding site: CAP binding activates transcription in the presence of cAMP. E. coli catabolite activator protein
   6921..7013    -  CDS            lacI (fragment): lac repressor; lacI; The lac repressor binds to the lac operator to inhibit transcription in E. coli. This inhibition can be relieved by adding lactose or isopropyl-β-D-thiogalactopyranoside (IPTG).
   7196..7784    -  rep_origin     ori: high-copy-number ColE1/pMB1/pBR322/pUC origin of replication
   7955..8815    -  CDS            AmpR: β-lactamase; bla; confers resistance to ampicillin, carbenicillin, and related antibiotics
   8816..8920    -  promoter       AmpR promoter: bla
   8968..9102    +  polyA_signal   SV40 poly(A) signal: SV40 polyadenylation signal
