[The description below was written by a language model from this plasmid's Addgene catalogue record and pLannotate feature annotations shown in this document.]
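Description:
pLVX-CMV-Flag-PolB(K244A/T304I)-Puro is an HIV-1-based lentiviral vector for mammalian expression, built on a Gateway-adapted version of pLVX-IRES-Puro. It is propagated in E. coli through a high-copy ColE1/pUC-type origin and an ampicillin resistance gene (β-lactamase). The catalogue lists a total size of about 9.3 kb, and the sequenced record is slightly shorter at 9,229 nt. The viral portion carries the elements needed to package and deliver the transgene RNA. These are HIV-1 LTR sequences at both ends (annotated as truncated, each with adjacent nef-derived sequence), the Ψ packaging signal with a gag fragment, the Rev response element for Rev-dependent nuclear export, and the cPPT/CTS, which aids nuclear import of the reverse-transcribed genome. Viral structural and enzymatic genes are absent apart from fragments, so packaging functions must be provided in trans.

The payload is a single bicistronic transcription unit driven by the CMV immediate-early enhancer and promoter. Between attB1 and attB2 sites left by Gateway recombination lies an N-terminal Flag epitope fused to human POLB. This gene encodes DNA polymerase β, the gap-filling polymerase and dRP lyase of base-excision repair, and here it carries the K244A and T304I substitutions named in the construct. An EMCV IRES downstream allows translation of puromycin N-acetyltransferase from the same mRNA, which links puromycin selection to transgene expression. A WPRE then enhances transcript stability and expression. The construct is used to generate stably transduced, puromycin-selected mammalian cells expressing the tagged double-mutant protein. The associated work examines how Polβ stability and subcellular localization are regulated by its interactions with XRCC1 and NQO1. The record does not state the specific effect of each mutation.
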