Addgene plasmid #177144: pLVX-CMV-Flag-PolB(K244A/T304I)-Puro
Purpose: Lentiviral vector expressing Flag-PolB(K244A/T304I) and a puromycin resistance cassette
Depositing lab: Robert Sobol. Depositing organization: University of South Alabama, Mitchell Cancer Institute. Publication: Stability and sub-cellular localization of DNA polymerase beta is regulated by interactions with NQO1 and XRCC1 in response to oxidative stress. Fang Q, Andrews J, Sharma N, Wilk A, Clark J, Slyskova J, Koczor CA, Lans H, Prakash A, Sobol RW. Nucleic Acids Res. 2019 Jul 9;47(12):6269-6286. doi: 10.1093/nar/gkz293. PubMed 31287140.
Backbone
  Vector backbone: Lentivirus
  Backbone manufacturer: Life Science
  Total vector size (bp): 9276
  Modifications to backbone: Gateway modified pLVX-IRES-Puro
  Vector type: Mammalian Expression, Lentiviral
  Selectable markers: Puromycin
Growth in bacteria
  Bacterial resistance: Ampicillin, 100 μg/mL
  Growth temperature: 37°C
  Growth strain: NEB Stable
  Copy number: Unknown
Gene/Insert
  Gene/Insert name: PolB
  Species: H. sapiens (human)
  Insert size (bp): 1038
  Entrez Gene: POLB
  Promoter: CMV
  Cloning method: Gateway Cloning
  Sequencing primers: 5′ N/A
Terms and licenses: Academic/Nonprofit Terms; Industry Terms: Not Available to Industry
How to cite: pLVX-CMV-Flag-PolB(K244A/T304I)-Puro was a gift from Robert Sobol (Addgene plasmid # 177144 ; http://n2t.net/addgene:177144 ; RRID:Addgene_177144)
